>Addgene plasmid #239566 | pFUW mEmerald-P2A-PuroR | addgene full sequence | sequence record 477258 | Addgene NGS Result
CGTCGACGGATCGGGAGATCTCCCGATCCCCTATGGTGCACTCTCAGTACAATCTGCTCTGATGCCGCAT
AGTTAAGCCAGTATCTGCTCCCTGCTTGTGTGTTGGAGGTCGCTGAGTAGTGCGCGAGCAAAATTTAAGC
TACAACAAGGCAAGGCTTGACCGACAATTGCATGAAGAATCTGCTTAGGGTTAGGCGTTTTGCGCTGCTT
CGCGATGTACGGGCCAGATATACGCGTTGACATTGATTATTGACTAGTTATTAATAGTAATCAATTACGG
GGTCATTAGTTCATAGCCCATATATGGAGTTCCGCGTTACATAACTTACGGTAAATGGCCCGCCTGGCTG
ACCGCCCAACGACCCCCGCCCATTGACGTCAATAATGACGTATGTTCCCATAGTAACGCCAATAGGGACT
TTCCATTGACGTCAATGGGTGGAGTATTTACGGTAAACTGCCCACTTGGCAGTACATCAAGTGTATCATA
TGCCAAGTACGCCCCCTATTGACGTCAATGACGGTAAATGGCCCGCCTGGCATTATGCCCAGTACATGAC
CTTATGGGACTTTCCTACTTGGCAGTACATCTACGTATTAGTCATCGCTATTACCATGGTGATGCGGTTT
TGGCAGTACATCAATGGGCGTGGATAGCGGTTTGACTCACGGGGATTTCCAAGTCTCCACCCCATTGACG
TCAATGGGAGTTTGTTTTGGCACCAAAATCAACGGGACTTTCCAAAATGTCGTAACAACTCCGCCCCATT
GACGCAAATGGGCGGTAGGCGTGTACGGTGGGAGGTCTATATAAGCAGCGCGTTTTGCCTGTACTGGGTC
TCTCTGGTTAGACCAGATCTGAGCCTGGGAGCTCTCTGGCTAACTAGGGAACCCACTGCTTAAGCCTCAA
TAAAGCTTGCCTTGAGTGCTTCAAGTAGTGTGTGCCCGTCTGTTGTGTGACTCTGGTAACTAGAGATCCC
TCAGACCCTTTTAGTCAGTGTGGAAAATCTCTAGCAGTGGCGCCCGAACAGGGACTTGAAAGCGAAAGGG
AAACCAGAGGAGCTCTCTCGACGCAGGACTCGGCTTGCTGAAGCGCGCACGGCAAGAGGCGAGGGGCGGC
GACTGGTGAGTACGCCAAAAATTTTGACTAGCGGAGGCTAGAAGGAGAGAGATGGGTGCGAGAGCGTCAG
TATTAAGCGGGGGAGAATTAGATCGCGATGGGAAAAAATTCGGTTAAGGCCAGGGGGAAAGAAAAAATAT
AAATTAAAACATATAGTATGGGCAAGCAGGGAGCTAGAACGATTCGCAGTTAATCCTGGCCTGTTAGAAA
CATCAGAAGGCTGTAGACAAATACTGGGACAGCTACAACCATCCCTTCAGACAGGATCAGAAGAACTTAG
ATCATTATATAATACAGTAGCAACCCTCTATTGTGTGCATCAAAGGATAGAGATAAAAGACACCAAGGAA
GCTTTAGACAAGATAGAGGAAGAGCAAAACAAAAGTAAGACCACCGCACAGCAAGCGGCCGCTGATCTTC
AGACCTGGAGGAGGAGATATGAGGGACAATTGGAGAAGTGAATTATATAAATATAAAGTAGTAAAAATTG
AACCATTAGGAGTAGCACCCACCAAGGCAAAGAGAAGAGTGGTGCAGAGAGAAAAAAGAGCAGTGGGAAT
AGGAGCTTTGTTCCTTGGGTTCTTGGGAGCAGCAGGAAGCACTATGGGCGCAGCGTCAATGACGCTGACG
GTACAGGCCAGACAATTATTGTCTGGTATAGTGCAGCAGCAGAACAATTTGCTGAGGGCTATTGAGGCGC
AACAGCATCTGTTGCAACTCACAGTCTGGGGCATCAAGCAGCTCCAGGCAAGAATCCTGGCTGTGGAAAG
ATACCTAAAGGATCAACAGCTCCTGGGGATTTGGGGTTGCTCTGGAAAACTCATTTGCACCACTGCTGTG
CCTTGGAATGCTAGTTGGAGTAATAAATCTCTGGAACAGATTTGGAATCACACGACCTGGATGGAGTGGG
ACAGAGAAATTAACAATTACACAAGCTTAATACACTCCTTAATTGAAGAATCGCAAAACCAGCAAGAAAA
GAATGAACAAGAATTATTGGAATTAGATAAATGGGCAAGTTTGTGGAATTGGTTTAACATAACAAATTGG
CTGTGGTATATAAAATTATTCATAATGATAGTAGGAGGCTTGGTAGGTTTAAGAATAGTTTTTGCTGTAC
TTTCTATAGTGAATAGAGTTAGGCAGGGATATTCACCATTATCGTTTCAGACCCACCTCCCAACCCCGAG
GGGACCCGACAGGCCCGAAGGAATAGAAGAAGAAGGTGGAGAGAGAGACAGAGACAGATCCATTCGATTA
GTGAACGGATCGGCACTGCGTGCGCCAATTCTGCAGACAAATGGCAGTATTCATCCACAATTTTAAAAGA
AAAGGGGGGATTGGGGGGTACAGTGCAGGGGAAAGAATAGTAGACATAATAGCAACAGACATACAAACTA
AAGAATTACAAAAACAAATTACAAAAATTCAAAATTTTCGGGTTTATTACAGGGACAGCAGAGATCCAGT
TTGGTTAATTAACCCGTGTCGGCTCCAGATCTGGCCTCCGCGCCGGGTTTTGGCGCCTCCCGCGGGCGCC
CCCCTCCTCACGGCGAGCGCTGCCACGTCAGACGAAGGGCGCAGCGAGCGTCCTGATCCTTCCGCCCGGA
CGCTCAGGACAGCGGCCCGCTGCTCATAAGACTCGGCCTTAGAACCCCAGTATCAGCAGAAGGACATTTT
AGGACGGGACTTGGGTGACTCTAGGGCACTGGTTTTCTTTCCAGAGAGCGGAACAGGCGAGGAAAAGTAG
TCCCTTCTCGGCGATTCTGCGGAGGGATCTCCGTGGGGCGGTGAACGCCGATGATTATATAAGGACGCGC
CGGGTGTGGCACAGCTAGTTCCGTCGCAGCCGGGATTTGGGTCGCGGTTCTTGTTTGTGGATCGCTGTGA
TCGTCACTTGGTGAGTAGCGGGCTGCTGGGCTGGCCGGGGCTTTCGTGGCCGCCGGGCCGCTCGGTGGGA
CGGAAGCGTGTGGAGAGACCGCCAAGGGCTGTAGTCTGGGTCCGCGAGCAAGGTTGCCCTGAACTGGGGG
TTGGGGGGAGCGCAGCAAAATGGCGGCTGTTCCCGAGTCTTGAATGGAAGACGCTTGTGAGGCGGGCTGT
GAGGTCGTTGAAACAAGGTGGGGGGCATGGTGGGCGGCAAGAACCCAAGGTCTTGAGGCCTTCGCTAATG
CGGGAAAGCTCTTATTCGGGTGAGATGGGCTGGGGCACCATCTGGGGACCCTGACGTGAAGTTTGTCACT
GACTGGAGAACTCGGTTTGTCGTCTGTTGCGGGGGCGGCAGTTATGGCGGTGCCGTTGGGCAGTGCACCC
GTACCTTTGGGAGCGCGCGCCCTCGTCGTGTCGTGACGTCACCCGTTCTGTTGGCTTATAATGCAGGGTG
GGGCCACCTGCCGGTAGGTGTGCGGTAGGCTTTTCTCCGTCGCAGGACGCAGGGTTCGGGCCTAGGGTAG
GCTCTCCTGAATCGACAGGCGCCGGACCTCTGGTGAGGGGAGGGATAAGTGAGGCGTCAGTTTCTTTGGT
CGGTTTTATGTACCTATCTTCTTAAGTAGCTGAAGCTCCGGTTTTGAACTATGCGCTCGGGGTTGGCGAG
TGTGTTTTGTGAAGTTTTTTAGGCACCTTTTGAAATGTAATCATTTGGGTCAATATGTAATTTTCAGTGT
TAGACTAGTAAATTGTCCGCTAAATTCTGGCCGTTTTTGGCTTTTTTGTTAGACGAAGCTTGGGCCCGGG
AATTAATTATTAAGGCCACCATGGTGAGCAAGGGCGAGGAGCTGTTCACCGGGGTGGTGCCCATCCTGGT
CGAGCTGGACGGCGACGTAAACGGCCACAAGTTCAGCGTGTCCGGCGAGGGCGAGGGCGATGCCACCTAC
GGCAAGCTGACCCTGAAGTTCATCTGCACCACCGGCAAGCTGCCCGTGCCCTGGCCCACCCTCGTGACCA
CCTTGACCTACGGCGTGCAGTGCTTCGCCCGCTACCCCGACCACATGAAGCAGCACGACTTCTTCAAGTC
CGCCATGCCCGAAGGCTACGTCCAGGAGCGCACCATCTTCTTCAAGGACGACGGCAACTACAAGACCCGC
GCCGAGGTGAAGTTCGAGGGCGACACCCTGGTGAACCGCATCGAGCTGAAGGGCATCGACTTCAAGGAGG
ACGGCAACATCCTGGGGCACAAGCTGGAGTACAACTACAACAGCCACAAGGTCTATATCACCGCCGACAA
GCAGAAGAACGGCATCAAGGTGAACTTCAAGACCCGCCACAACATCGAGGACGGCAGCGTGCAGCTCGCC
GACCACTACCAGCAGAACACCCCCATCGGCGACGGCCCCGTGCTGCTGCCCGACAACCACTACCTGAGCA
CCCAGTCCAAGCTGAGCAAAGACCCCAACGAGAAGCGCGATCACATGGTCCTGCTGGAGTTCGTGACCGC
CGCCGGGATCACTCTCGGCATGGACGAGCTGTACAAGGATCTGCAGTCTAGAGGATCTGGTGCCACGAAT
TTCTCACTACTCAAGCAGGCCGGTGATGTCGAGGAAAACCCTGGTCCTATGACCGAGTACAAGCCCACGG
TGCGCCTCGCCACCCGCGACGACGTCCCCAGGGCCGTACGCACCCTCGCCGCCGCGTTCGCCGACTACCC
CGCCACGCGCCACACCGTCGATCCGGACCGCCACATCGAGCGGGTCACCGAGCTGCAAGAACTCTTCCTC
ACGCGCGTCGGGCTCGACATCGGCAAGGTGTGGGTCGCGGACGACGGCGCCGCGGTGGCGGTCTGGACCA
CGCCGGAGAGCGTCGAAGCGGGGGCGGTGTTCGCCGAGATCGGCCCGCGCATGGCCGAGTTGAGCGGTTC
CCGGCTGGCCGCGCAGCAACAGATGGAAGGCCTCCTGGCGCCGCACCGGCCCAAGGAGCCCGCGTGGTTC
CTGGCCACCGTCGGCGTCTCGCCCGACCACCAGGGCAAGGGTCTGGGCAGCGCCGTCGTGCTCCCCGGAG
TGGAGGCGGCCGAGCGCGCCGGGGTGCCCGCCTTCCTGGAGACCTCCGCGCCCCGCAACCTCCCCTTCTA
CGAGCGGCTCGGCTTCACCGTCACCGCCGACGTCGAGGTGCCCGAAGGACCGCGCACCTGGTGCATGACC
CGCAAGCCCGGTGCCTGACGAATTCGATATCAAGCTTATCGATAATCAACCTCTGGATTACAAAATTTGT
GAAAGATTGACTGGTATTCTTAACTATGTTGCTCCTTTTACGCTATGTGGATACGCTGCTTTAATGCCTT
TGTATCATGCTATTGCTTCCCGTATGGCTTTCATTTTCTCCTCCTTGTATAAATCCTGGTTGCTGTCTCT
TTATGAGGAGTTGTGGCCCGTTGTCAGGCAACGTGGCGTGGTGTGCACTGTGTTTGCTGACGCAACCCCC
ACTGGTTGGGGCATTGCCACCACCTGTCAGCTCCTTTCCGGGACTTTCGCTTTCCCCCTCCCTATTGCCA
CGGCGGAACTCATCGCCGCCTGCCTTGCCCGCTGCTGGACAGGGGCTCGGCTGTTGGGCACTGACAATTC
CGTGGTGTTGTCGGGGAAATCATCGTCCTTTCCTTGGCTGCTCGCCTGTGTTGCCACCTGGATTCTGCGC
GGGACGTCCTTCTGCTACGTCCCTTCGGCCCTCAATCCAGCGGACCTTCCTTCCCGCGGCCTGCTGCCGG
CTCTGCGGCCTCTTCCGCGTCTTCGCCTTCGCCCTCAGACGAGTCGGATCTCCCTTTGGGCCGCCTCCCC
GCATCGATACCGTCGACCTCGAGACCTAGAAAAACATGGAGCAATCACAAGTAGCAATACAGCAGCTACC
AATGCTGATTGTGCCTGGCTAGAAGCACAAGAGGAGGAGGAGGTGGGTTTTCCAGTCACACCTCAGGTAC
CTTTAAGACCAATGACTTACAAGGCAGCTGTAGATCTTAGCCACTTTTTAAAAGAAAAGGGGGGACTGGA
AGGGCTAATTCACTCCCAACGAAGACAAGATATCCTTGATCTGTGGATCTACCACACACAAGGCTACTTC
CCTGATTGGCAGAACTACACACCAGGGCCAGGGATCAGATATCCACTGACCTTTGGATGGTGCTACAAGC
TAGTACCAGTTGAGCAAGAGAAGGTAGAAGAAGCCAATGAAGGAGAGAACACCCGCTTGTTACACCCTGT
GAGCCTGCATGGGATGGATGACCCGGAGAGAGAAGTATTAGAGTGGAGGTTTGACAGCCGCCTAGCATTT
CATCACATGGCCCGAGAGCTGCATCCGGACTGTACTGGGTCTCTCTGGTTAGACCAGATCTGAGCCTGGG
AGCTCTCTGGCTAACTAGGGAACCCACTGCTTAAGCCTCAATAAAGCTTGCCTTGAGTGCTTCAAGTAGT
GTGTGCCCGTCTGTTGTGTGACTCTGGTAACTAGAGATCCCTCAGACCCTTTTAGTCAGTGTGGAAAATC
TCTAGCAGGGCCCGTTTAAACCCGCTGATCAGCCTCGACTGTGCCTTCTAGTTGCCAGCCATCTGTTGTT
TGCCCCTCCCCCGTGCCTTCCTTGACCCTGGAAGGTGCCACTCCCACTGTCCTTTCCTAATAAAATGAGG
AAATTGCATCGCATTGTCTGAGTAGGTGTCATTCTATTCTGGGGGGTGGGGTGGGGCAGGACAGCAAGGG
GGAGGATTGGGAAGACAATAGCAGGCATGTGAGCAAAAGGCCAGCAAAAGGCCAGGAACCGTAAAAAGGC
CGCGTTGCTGGCGTTTTTCCATAGGCTCCGCCCCCCTGACGAGCATCACAAAAATCGACGCTCAAGTCAG
AGGTGGCGAAACCCGACAGGACTATAAAGATACCAGGCGTTTCCCCCTGGAAGCTCCCTCGTGCGCTCTC
CTGTTCCGACCCTGCCGCTTACCGGATACCTGTCCGCCTTTCTCCCTTCGGGAAGCGTGGCGCTTTCTCA
TAGCTCACGCTGTAGGTATCTCAGTTCGGTGTAGGTCGTTCGCTCCAAGCTGGGCTGTGTGCACGAACCC
CCCGTTCAGCCCGACCGCTGCGCCTTATCCGGTAACTATCGTCTTGAGTCCAACCCGGTAAGACACGACT
TATCGCCACTGGCAGCAGCCACTGGTAACAGGATTAGCAGAGCGAGGTATGTAGGCGGTGCTACAGAGTT
CTTGAAGTGGTGGCCTAACTACGGCTACACTAGAAGAACAGTATTTGGTATCTGCGCTCTGCTGAAGCCA
GTTACCTTCGGAAAAAGAGTTGGTAGCTCTTGATCCGGCAAACAAACCACCGCTGGTAGCGGTGGTTTTT
TTGTTTGCAAGCAGCAGATTACGCGCAGAAAAAAAGGATCTCAAGAAGATCCTTTGATCTTTTCTACGGG
GTCTGACGCTCAGTGGAACGAAAACTCACGTTAAGGGATTTTGGTCATGAGATTATCAAAAAGGATCTTC
ACCTAGATCCTTTTAAATTAAAAATGAAGTTTTAAATCAATCTAAAGTATATATGAGTAAACTTGGTCTG
ACAGTTACCAATGCTTAATCAGTGAGGCACCTATCTCAGCGATCTGTCTATTTCGTTCATCCATAGTTGC
CTGACTCCCCGTCGTGTAGATAACTACGATACGGGAGGGCTTACCATCTGGCCCCAGTGCTGCAATGATA
CCGCGAGACCCACGCTCACCGGCTCCAGATTTATCAGCAATAAACCAGCCAGCCGGAAGGGCCGAGCGCA
GAAGTGGTCCTGCAACTTTATCCGCCTCCATCCAGTCTATTAATTGTTGCCGGGAAGCTAGAGTAAGTAG
TTCGCCAGTTAATAGTTTGCGCAACGTTGTTGCCATTGCTACAGGCATCGTGGTGTCACGCTCGTCGTTT
GGTATGGCTTCATTCAGCTCCGGTTCCCAACGATCAAGGCGAGTTACATGATCCCCCATGTTGTGCAAAA
AAGCGGTTAGCTCCTTCGGTCCTCCGATCGTTGTCAGAAGTAAGTTGGCCGCAGTGTTATCACTCATGGT
TATGGCAGCACTGCATAATTCTCTTACTGTCATGCCATCCGTAAGATGCTTTTCTGTGACTGGTGAGTAC
TCAACCAAGTCATTCTGAGAATAGTGTATGCGGCGACCGAGTTGCTCTTGCCCGGCGTCAATACGGGATA
ATACCGCGCCACATAGCAGAACTTTAAAAGTGCTCATCATTGGAAAACGTTCTTCGGGGCGAAAACTCTC
AAGGATCTTACCGCTGTTGAGATCCAGTTCGATGTAACCCACTCGTGCACCCAACTGATCTTCAGCATCT
TTTACTTTCACCAGCGTTTCTGGGTGAGCAAAAACAGGAAGGCAAAATGCCGCAAAAAAGGGAATAAGGG
CGACACGGAAATGTTGAATACTCATACTCTTCCTTTTTCAATATTATTGAAGCATTTATCAGGGTTATTG
TCTCATGAGCGGATACATATTTGAATGTATTTAGAAAAATAAACAAATAGGGGTTCCGCGCACATTTCCC
CGAAAAGTGCCACCTGA
Features (pLannotate 1.2.2; 20 found; start..end, strand, type, name):
     32..84      -  misc_feature   bom (fragment): basis of mobility region from pBR322
    239..618     +  enhancer       CMV enhancer: human cytomegalovirus immediate early enhancer
    619..818     +  promoter       CMV promoter: human cytomegalovirus (CMV) immediate early promoter
    836..1016    +  LTR            5' LTR (truncated): truncated 5' long terminal repeat (LTR) from HIV-1
   1063..1188    +  misc_feature   HIV-1 Ψ: packaging signal of human immunodeficiency virus type 1
   1172..1535    +  CDS            HIV-1 gag (fragment): gag protein from human immunodeficiency virus 1; gag
   1681..1914    +  misc_feature   RRE: The Rev response element (RRE) of HIV-1 allows for Rev-dependent mRNA export from the nucleus to the cytoplasm.
   2291..2391    +  CDS            Rev (fragment): human immunodeficiency virus 1 (HIV-1) Rev protein; rev; enhances nuclear export of unspliced and incompletely spliced viral mRNAs
   2441..2558    +  misc_feature   cPPT/CTS: central polypurine tract and central termination sequence of HIV-1
   2623..3834    +  promoter       UbC promoter: human ubiquitin C promoter
   3871..4587    +  CDS            mEmerald: mEmerald is a basic (constitutively fluorescent) green fluorescent protein published in 1998, derived from Aequorea victoria. It is reported to be a very rapidly-maturing monomer with moderate acid sensitivity.
   4669..5268    +  CDS            PuroR: puromycin N-acetyltransferase; pac from Streptomyces alboniger; confers resistance to puromycin
   5270..5294    +  misc_feature   MCS (fragment): pBluescript multiple cloning site
   5294..5882    +  misc_feature   WPRE: woodchuck hepatitis virus posttranscriptional regulatory element
   5819..6400    +  CDS            nef (fragment): NEF_HV1H2 - Experimental evidence at protein level: Swiss-Prot protein existence level 1. Extracellular Nef protein targets CD4(+) T-lymphocytes for apoptosis by interacting with CXCR4 surface receptors. From Human immunodeficiency virus type 1 group M subtype B (isolate HXB2) (HIV-1).
   6407..6587    +  LTR            5' LTR (truncated): truncated 5' long terminal repeat (LTR) from HIV-1
   6619..6730    +  polyA_signal   bGH poly(A) signal: bovine growth hormone polyadenylation signal
   6876..7464    -  rep_origin     ori: high-copy-number ColE1/pMB1/pBR322/pUC origin of replication
   7635..8495    -  CDS            AmpR: β-lactamase; bla; confers resistance to ampicillin, carbenicillin, and related antibiotics
   8496..8600    -  promoter       AmpR promoter: bla
