[The description below was written by a language model from this plasmid's Addgene catalogue record and pLannotate feature annotations shown in this document.]
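Description:
pFUW mEmerald-P2A-PuroR is a lentiviral transfer plasmid built on the pFUW backbone for constitutive, untargeted (cytosolic) expression of the green fluorescent protein mEmerald in mammalian cells. In bacteria it is maintained through a high-copy ColE1/pUC-type origin and selected with ampicillin via the β-lactamase gene and its native promoter.

The viral portion follows an HIV-1-derived design. A CMV enhancer/promoter is fused to a truncated 5' LTR to drive genomic RNA production in packaging cells. It is followed by the Ψ packaging signal with an adjoining gag fragment, the Rev response element for Rev-dependent nuclear export, and the cPPT/CTS, which aids nuclear import of the reverse-transcribed genome. The internal expression cassette uses the human ubiquitin C (UbC) promoter to transcribe a single open reading frame in which mEmerald, an Aequorea victoria GFP derivative, is joined to puromycin N-acetyltransferase. The construct name indicates a P2A self-cleaving peptide as the link; it is not annotated separately but would fit the short gap between the two coding sequences. This arrangement yields free fluorescent protein and the resistance enzyme from one transcript, so puromycin selection enriches for fluorescent transduced cells. A WPRE downstream enhances transcript stability and expression. It is followed by a truncated LTR on the 3' side (labelled as a 5' LTR by the annotation tool) and a bGH polyadenylation signal.

The sequenced record is 8,627 nt, shorter than the catalogue's backbone and insert sizes would suggest. The associated publication describes a modular set of genetically encoded organelle probes, though the record does not state this plasmid's role within that set.
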