Addgene plasmid #239566: pFUW mEmerald-P2A-PuroR
Purpose: Cytosolic expression of mEmerald
Depositing lab: Tim Ahfeldt & Joel Blanchard. Depositing organization: Icahn School of Medicine at Mount Sinai. Publication: Genetically encoded and modular subcellular organelle probes reveal dysfunction in lysosomes and mitochondria driven by PRKN knockout. Goldman, C., Kareva, T., Sarrafha, L., Schuldt, B.R., Sahasrabudhe, A., Ahfeldt, T., and Blanchard, J.W. iScience 28 (2025) 10.1016/j.isci.2025.112816.
Backbone
  Vector backbone: pFUW
  Backbone size w/o insert (bp): 9221
  Vector type: Lentiviral
  Selectable markers: Puromycin
Growth in bacteria
  Bacterial resistance: Ampicillin, 100 μg/mL
  Growth temperature: 37°C
  Growth strain: NEB Stable
  Copy number: High Copy
Gene/Insert
  Gene/Insert name: mEmerald
  Species: Aequorea victoria
  Insert size (bp): 1404
  Promoter: UbC
  Cloning method: Gibson Cloning
  Sequencing primers: 5′ hUBCpro-F; 3′ WPRE-R
Terms and licenses: Academic/Nonprofit Terms; Industry Terms: Not Available to Industry
How to cite: pFUW mEmerald-P2A-PuroR was a gift from Tim Ahfeldt & Joel Blanchard (Addgene plasmid # 239566 ; http://n2t.net/addgene:239566 ; RRID:Addgene_239566)
