>Addgene plasmid #239566 | pFUW mEmerald-P2A-PuroR | depositor partial sequence | sequence record 471330 | mEmerald, P2A, Puro resistance gene (1-63)
GCCACCATGGTGAGCAAGGGCGAGGAGCTGTTCACCGGGGTGGTGCCCATCCTGGTCGAGCTGGACGGCG
ACGTAAACGGCCACAAGTTCAGCGTGTCCGGCGAGGGCGAGGGCGATGCCACCTACGGCAAGCTGACCCT
GAAGTTCATCTGCACCACCGGCAAGCTGCCCGTGCCCTGGCCCACCCTCGTGACCACCTTGACCTACGGC
GTGCAGTGCTTCGCCCGCTACCCCGACCACATGAAGCAGCACGACTTCTTCAAGTCCGCCATGCCCGAAG
GCTACGTCCAGGAGCGCACCATCTTCTTCAAGGACGACGGCAACTACAAGACCCGCGCCGAGGTGAAGTT
CGAGGGCGACACCCTGGTGAACCGCATCGAGCTGAAGGGCATCGACTTCAAGGAGGACGGCAACATCCTG
GGGCACAAGCTGGAGTACAACTACAACAGCCACAAGGTCTATATCACCGCCGACAAGCAGAAGAACGGCA
TCAAGGTGAACTTCAAGACCCGCCACAACATCGAGGACGGCAGCGTGCAGCTCGCCGACCACTACCAGCA
GAACACCCCCATCGGCGACGGCCCCGTGCTGCTGCCCGACAACCACTACCTGAGCACCCAGTCCAAGCTG
AGCAAAGACCCCAACGAGAAGCGCGATCACATGGTCCTGCTGGAGTTCGTGACCGCCGCCGGGATCACTC
TCGGCATGGACGAGCTGTACAAGGATCTGCAGTCTAGAGGATCTGGTGCCACGAATTTCTCACTACTCAA
GCAGGCCGGTGATGTCGAGGAAAACCCTGGTCCTATGACCGAGTACAAGCCCACGGTGCGCCTCGCCACC
CGCGACGACGTCCCCAGGGCCGTACGCACCCTCGCCGCCGCGTTCGCCGACTACCCCGCCACGCGCCACA
CCGTCGATCCGGACCGCCACATCGAGCGGGTCACCGAGCTGCAAGAACTCTTCCTCACGCGCGTCGGGCT
CGACATCGGCAAG
