>Addgene plasmid #239566 | pFUW mEmerald-P2A-PuroR | depositor partial sequence | sequence record 471331 | mEmerald (101-239), P2A, Puro resistance gene
TTCAAGGACGACGGCAACTACAAGACCCGCGCCGAGGTGAAGTTCGAGGGCGACACCCTGGTGAACCGCA
TCGAGCTGAAGGGCATCGACTTCAAGGAGGACGGCAACATCCTGGGGCACAAGCTGGAGTACAACTACAA
CAGCCACAAGGTCTATATCACCGCCGACAAGCAGAAGAACGGCATCAAGGTGAACTTCAAGACCCGCCAC
AACATCGAGGACGGCAGCGTGCAGCTCGCCGACCACTACCAGCAGAACACCCCCATCGGCGACGGCCCCG
TGCTGCTGCCCGACAACCACTACCTGAGCACCCAGTCCAAGCTGAGCAAAGACCCCAACGAGAAGCGCGA
TCACATGGTCCTGCTGGAGTTCGTGACCGCCGCCGGGATCACTCTCGGCATGGACGAGCTGTACAAGGAT
CTGCAGTCTAGAGGATCTGGTGCCACGAATTTCTCACTACTCAAGCAGGCCGGTGATGTCGAGGAAAACC
CTGGTCCTATGACCGAGTACAAGCCCACGGTGCGCCTCGCCACCCGCGACGACGTCCCCAGGGCCGTACG
CACCCTCGCCGCCGCGTTCGCCGACTACCCCGCCACGCGCCACACCGTCGATCCGGACCGCCACATCGAG
CGGGTCACCGAGCTGCAAGAACTCTTCCTCACGCGCGTCGGGCTCGACATCGGCAAGGTGTGGGTCGCGG
ACGACGGCGCCGCGGTGGCGGTCTGGACCACGCCGGAGAGCGTCGAAGCGGGGGCGGTGTTCGCCGAGAT
CGGCCCGCGCATGGCCGAGTTGAGCGGTTCCCGGCTGGCCGCGCAGCAACAGATGGAAGGCCTCCTGGCG
CCGCACCGGCCCAAGGAGCCCGCGTGGTTCCTGGCCACCGTCGGCGTCTCGCCCGACCACCAGGGCAAGG
GTCTGGGCAGCGCCGTCGTGCTCCCCGGAGTGGAGGCGGCCGAGCGCGCCGGGGTGCCCGCCTTCCTGGA
GACCTCCGCGCCCCGCAACCTCCCCTTCTACGAGCGGCTCGGCTTCACCGTCACCGCCGACGTCGAGGTG
CCCGAAGGACCGCGCACCTGGTGCATGACCCGCAAGCCCGGTGCCTGA
